>Addgene plasmid #19423 | pET19b Adrm1 | addgene partial sequence | sequence record 25531 | T7-term
GATACTCTTTGGGCTTTGTAGCAGCCGGATCCGCCTGCAGCGGTACCTCATCAGTCCAGGCTCATGTCCT
CCTCTTCGTCCTTCTTGTCCTTCGTGTCGCCCTCTTTCTGCTCGGGCTTGGCGTTGTTCTGCATGGCTTT
GGCAAACGCTTCCACATCGCCCTTGTTGGCGGCCTCCACAGCCTCTGCAGGCAGACCGAACTGGCACATG
AGGGGGCCCAGCTGCCCCGAGGCCAAGGCTGCGCTGAACATGCCCAGGGCCTGCTGGAACTGGGGCGAGG
TCAGGGTATTCTGGATCTCATCCGCGGTCTGCGGCAGCGACTCCCCAGATGGCAAGTAGGGAAGCAGGCG
CTCCTGGACATCCGCGTTGGCGAGGATGGGAGCCATTATCTCCGGCGTCAGCACACTGGCCAGGTCCACT
TGCTGGCCGCCTGCTGGCCCGGCTGGTACGTTCATCGTGGCCAGGATGCTCTGGAGGTCGCTCAGCTGGA
TGGGCTGGGTCGGGCTGGCTGCTGTGCTGGCTCCATTCCCGGAACTGGGCGCGGGGCTCGGGCTAGTTGC
TGAGGCAGCTGCTGGAGCAGAAGGGGCTGGGGTGGCACGGGTGGAAGAGGTGGTGGATGACGGGGTGACC
GCTGCCGACTGGCTCCGGGAGCTGGAGGAGGAGCTGCTCGCTTGGAGCCCACTGCTCCCANTAAANTGGG
CAGCAAGTNTNAGGGCCCCCCCACCCACCATCTCNAGCCGCTGTCAAGACTGATAACTGCTNGGNNANNT
NCCACAGTNT
