[The description below was written by a language model from this plasmid's Addgene catalogue record.]
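Description:
pET19b Adrm1 is a bacterial expression plasmid built on the Novagen pET19b backbone (about 5.7 kb without insert) and carrying the human ADRM1 coding sequence, an insert of roughly 1.3 kb. ADRM1, also known as adhesion regulating molecule 1, hRpn13, ARM1, GP110 or PSMD16, was cloned by restriction digestion between XhoI at the 5′ end and KpnI at the 3′ end; the record does not say whether these sites survived cloning. The plasmid confers ampicillin resistance, is listed as low copy, and is maintained in a standard cloning strain of E. coli (DH5alpha).

The insert is fused to an N-terminal His tag supplied by the backbone, so the expressed protein can be recovered by immobilised metal affinity chromatography. The record does not name the promoter explicitly, but the listed sequencing primers (T7 forward and T7 terminator) fit the usual pET design, in which the open reading frame sits between a T7 promoter and T7 terminator. Transcription then depends on T7 RNA polymerase provided by a suitable expression host rather than by the cloning strain. No feature table is provided, so details such as the origin of replication, regulatory elements or any protease cleavage site after the tag cannot be confirmed here.

The associated publication concerns recruitment of the Uch37 deubiquitinating enzyme to the proteasome and its activation by Adrm1. This suggests the plasmid serves to produce recombinant His-tagged human Adrm1 for biochemical studies of that kind, such as binding or enzyme activation assays.
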