Addgene plasmid #19423: pET19b Adrm1
Depositing lab: Joan Conaway & Ronald Conaway. Depositing organization: Stowers Institute for Medical Research. Publication: Proteasome recruitment and activation of the Uch37 deubiquitinating enzyme by Adrm1. Yao T, Song L, Xu W, DeMartino GN, Florens L, Swanson SK, Washburn MP, Conaway RC, Conaway JW, Cohen RE. Nat Cell Biol. 2006 Sep . 8(9):994-1002. 10.1038/ncb1460 PubMed 16906146.
Backbone
  Vector backbone: pET19b
  Backbone manufacturer: Novagen
  Backbone size w/o insert (bp): 5700
  Vector type: Bacterial Expression
Growth in bacteria
  Bacterial resistance: Ampicillin, 100 μg/mL
  Growth temperature: 37°C
  Growth strain: DH5alpha
  Copy number: Low Copy
Gene/Insert
  Gene/Insert name: adhesion regulating molecule 1 (alt names: Adrm1; hRpn13; Arm1)
  Species: H. sapiens (human)
  Insert size (bp): 1300
  GenBank ID: Adrm1
  Entrez Gene: ADRM1 (a.k.a. ARM-1, ARM1, GP110, PSMD16)
  Tag / fusion protein: His (N terminal on backbone)
  Cloning method: Restriction Enzyme; 5′ cloning site XhoI (unknown if destroyed); 3′ cloning site KpnI (unknown if destroyed)
  Sequencing primers: 5′ T7; 3′ T7 terminator
Terms and licenses: Academic/Nonprofit Terms; Industry Terms: Not Available to Industry
How to cite: pET19b Adrm1 was a gift from Joan Conaway & Ronald Conaway (Addgene plasmid # 19423 ; http://n2t.net/addgene:19423 ; RRID:Addgene_19423)
